Addgene plasmid #204418: pRK5-HA-YFP-Raptor K840R
Purpose: Acetylation mutant for human raptor
Depositing lab: David Rubinsztein. Depositing organization: University of Cambridge. Publication: Leucine Signals to mTORC1 via Its Metabolite Acetyl-Coenzyme A. Son SM, Park SJ, Lee H, Siddiqi F, Lee JE, Menzies FM, Rubinsztein DC. Cell Metab. 2019 Jan 8;29(1):192-201.e7. doi: 10.1016/j.cmet.2018.08.013. Epub 2018 Sep 6. PubMed 30197302.
Backbone
  Vector backbone: pRK5
  Backbone manufacturer: Clontech
  Backbone size w/o insert (bp): 4754
  Vector type: Mammalian Expression
Growth in bacteria
  Bacterial resistance: Ampicillin, 100 μg/mL
  Growth temperature: 37°C
  Growth strain: DH5alpha
  Copy number: Unknown
Gene/Insert
  Gene/Insert name: Regulatory Associated Protein Of MTOR, Complex 1 (alt name: raptor)
  Species: H. sapiens (human)
  Mutation: Lysine 840 to Arginine (K840R)
  GenBank ID: NM_020761
  Tag / fusion protein: HA (N terminal on insert); YFP (N terminal on insert)
Resource information
  A portion of this plasmid was derived from a plasmid made by: Mutagensis of pRK5-HA-YFP-raptor (Addgene #73385)
Terms and licenses: Academic/Nonprofit Terms; Industry Terms: Not Available to Industry
How to cite: pRK5-HA-YFP-Raptor K840R was a gift from David Rubinsztein (Addgene plasmid # 204418 ; http://n2t.net/addgene:204418 ; RRID:Addgene_204418)
