[The description below was written by a language model from this plasmid's Addgene catalogue record and pLannotate feature annotations shown in this document.]
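Description:
pRK5-HA-YFP-Raptor K840R is a mammalian expression plasmid built on the pRK5 backbone, about 11.6 kb in the sequenced record. It encodes human raptor (regulatory associated protein of mTOR, complex 1; RPTOR) with lysine 840 changed to arginine. It was made by mutagenesis of the parental pRK5-HA-YFP-raptor plasmid. In bacteria it replicates from a high-copy ColE1/pUC-type origin and is selected with ampicillin through the bla (AmpR) gene. An M13 phage origin and remnants of lac, rop and bom sequences are also annotated in the backbone.

Expression in mammalian cells is driven by the human cytomegalovirus immediate early enhancer and promoter, followed by a fragment of CMV intron A and an SP6 phage promoter upstream of the coding region. The open reading frame places monomeric EYFP ahead of the full raptor coding sequence, and an SV40 polyadenylation signal lies downstream; roughly 2 kb between the end of the raptor CDS and this signal carries no annotation. The catalogue lists an N-terminal HA tag as well, but the feature table does not annotate it separately. An SV40 enhancer/early promoter follows the poly(A) signal, with no mammalian selection marker annotated, so the plasmid appears suited to transient transfection.

Raptor is the scaffold subunit that recruits substrates to mTORC1. The K840R substitution keeps the positive charge but cannot be acetylated, and the record describes the construct as an acetylation mutant. It comes from work on leucine signalling to mTORC1 via acetyl-coenzyme A. The YFP and HA tags allow imaging, detection and immunoprecipitation of the mutant for comparison with wild-type raptor.
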