Features (pLannotate 1.2.2; 21 found; start..end, strand, type, name):
     21..400     +  enhancer       CMV enhancer: human cytomegalovirus immediate early enhancer
    401..604     +  promoter       CMV promoter: human cytomegalovirus (CMV) immediate early promoter
    740..783     +  intron         CMV intron (fragment): modified intron A from human cytomegalovirus
    835..853     +  promoter       SP6 promoter: promoter for bacteriophage SP6 RNA polymerase
    857..894     +  CDS            IgH signal sequence (fragment): signal sequence from the mouse immunoglobulin heavy chain variable region
   1045..1761    +  CDS            mEYFP: mEYFP is a basic (constitutively fluorescent) yellow fluorescent protein published in 2002, derived from Aequorea victoria. It is reported to be a very rapidly-maturing monomer.
   1837..5841    +  CDS            RPTOR: RPTOR_HUMAN - Also known as KIAA1303, RAPTOR. Experimental evidence at protein level: Swiss-Prot protein existence level 1. Involved in the control of the mammalian target of rapamycin complex 1 (mTORC1) activity which regulates cell growth and survival, and autophagy in response to nutrient and hormonal signals; functions as a scaffold for recruiting mTORC1 substrates. mTORC1 is activated in response to growth factors or amino acids. Growth factor-stimulated mTORC1 activation involves a AKT1-mediated phosphorylation of TSC1- TSC2, which leads to the activation of the RHEB GTPase that potently
   7952..8086    +  polyA_signal   SV40 poly(A) signal: SV40 polyadenylation signal
   8155..8512    +  promoter       SV40 promoter: SV40 enhancer and early promoter
   8531..8685    +  CDS            lacZα (fragment): LacZα fragment of β-galactosidase; lacZ fragment
   8691..8742    -  misc_feature   bom (fragment): basis of mobility region from pBR322
   8761..9141    +  rep_origin     M13 ori (sequence partly withheld): M13 bacteriophage origin of replication; arrow indicates direction of (+) strand synthesis
   9217..9266    -  misc_feature   bom (fragment): basis of mobility region from pBR322
   9368..9403    -  CDS            rop (fragment): Rop protein, which maintains plasmids at low copy number; rop
   9498..9602    +  promoter       AmpR promoter: bla
   9603..10463   +  CDS            AmpR: β-lactamase; bla; confers resistance to ampicillin, carbenicillin, and related antibiotics
  10634..11222   +  rep_origin     ori: high-copy-number ColE1/pMB1/pBR322/pUC origin of replication
  11405..11497   +  CDS            lacI (fragment): lac repressor; lacI; The lac repressor binds to the lac operator to inhibit transcription in E. coli. This inhibition can be relieved by adding lactose or isopropyl-β-D-thiogalactopyranoside (IPTG).
  11510..11531   +  protein_bind   CAP binding site: CAP binding activates transcription in the presence of cAMP. E. coli catabolite activator protein
  11546..11576   +  promoter       lac promoter: promoter for the E. coli lac operon
  11580..11602   +  protein_bind   lac operator (fragment): The lac repressor binds to the lac operator to inhibit transcription in E. coli. This inhibition can be relieved by adding lactose or isopropyl-β-D-thiogalactopyranoside (IPTG). lac repressor encoded by lacI
>Addgene plasmid #204418 | pRK5-HA-YFP-Raptor K840R | addgene full sequence | sequence record 413114 | Addgene NGS Result
GAATTAATTCGAGCTCGCCCGACATTGATTATTGACTAGTTATTAATAGTAATCAATTACGGGGTCATTA
GTTCATAGCCCATATATGGAGTTCCGCGTTACATAACTTACGGTAAATGGCCCGCCTGGCTGACCGCCCA
ACGACCCCCGCCCATTGACGTCAATAATGACGTATGTTCCCATAGTAACGCCAATAGGGACTTTCCATTG
ACGTCAATGGGTGGAGTATTTACGGTAAACTGCCCACTTGGCAGTACATCAAGTGTATCATATGCCAAGT
ACGCCCCCTATTGACGTCAATGACGGTAAATGGCCCGCCTGGCATTATGCCCAGTACATGACCTTATGGG
ACTTTCCTACTTGGCAGTACATCTACGTATTAGTCATCGCTATTACCATGGTGATGCGGTTTTGGCAGTA
CATCAATGGGCGTGGATAGCGGTTTGACTCACGGGGATTTCCAAGTCTCCACCCCATTGACGTCAATGGG
AGTTTGTTTTGGCACCAAAATCAACGGGACTTTCCAAAATGTCGTAACAACTCCGCCCCATTGACGCAAA
TGGGCGGTAGGCGTGTACGGTGGGAGGTCTATATAAGCAGAGCTCGTTTAGTGAACCGTCAGATCGCCTG
GAGACGCCATCCACGCTGTTTTGACCTCCATAGAAGACACCGGGACCGATCCAGCCTCCGCGGCCGGGAA
CGGTGCATTGGAACGCGGATTCCCCGTGCCAAGAGTGACGTAAGTACCGCCTATAGAGTCTATAGGCCCA
CCCCCTTGGCTTCGTTAGAACGCGGCTACAATTAATACATAACCTTATGTATCATACACATACGATTTAG
GTGACACTATAGAATAACATCCACTTTGCCTTTCTCTCCACAGGTGTCCACTCCCAGGTCCAACTGCACC
TCGGTTCTATCGATTGAATTCCCGAACCGACAGTCGGTCTCTTCACCAAGGCCATTCGCGCCACCATGGG
CTACCCCTATGATGTGCCTGACTACGCAGATCGCAATGGTGGTGGTGGTGGACCGGTCGCCACCATGGTG
AGCAAGGGCGAGGAGCTGTTCACCGGGGTGGTGCCCATCCTGGTCGAGCTGGACGGCGACGTAAACGGCC
ACAAGTTCAGCGTGTCCGGCGAGGGCGAGGGCGATGCCACCTACGGCAAGCTGACCCTGAAGTTCATCTG
CACCACCGGCAAGCTGCCCGTGCCCTGGCCCACCCTCGTGACCACCTTCGGCTACGGCCTGCAGTGCTTC
GCCCGCTACCCCGACCACATGAAGCAGCACGACTTCTTCAAGTCCGCCATGCCCGAAGGCTACGTCCAGG
AGCGCACCATCTTCTTCAAGGACGACGGCAACTACAAGACCCGCGCCGAGGTGAAGTTCGAGGGCGACAC
CCTGGTGAACCGCATCGAGCTGAAGGGCATCGACTTCAAGGAGGACGGCAACATCCTGGGGCACAAGCTG
GAGTACAACTACAACAGCCACAACGTCTATATCATGGCCGACAAGCAGAAGAACGGCATCAAGGTGAACT
TCAAGATCCGCCACAACATCGAGGACGGCAGCGTGCAGCTCGCCGACCACTACCAGCAGAACACCCCCAT
CGGCGACGGCCCCGTGCTGCTGCCCGACAACCACTACCTGAGCTACCAGTCCAAACTGAGCAAAGACCCC
AACGAGAAGCGCGATCACATGGTCCTGCTGGAGTTCGTGACCGCCGCCGGGATCACTCTCGGCATGGACG
AGCTGTACAAGTCCGGACTCAGATCTGGTGGAGGGCCTGGTGGAGGTGGGCCTGGAGGTGGAGGACCTGG
TGGTGGTGGGTCGACGATGGAGTCCGAAATGCTGCAATCGCCTCTTCTGGGCCTGGGGGAGGAAGATGAG
GCTGATCTTACAGACTGGAACCTACCTTTGGCTTTTATGAAAAAGAGGCACTGTGAGAAAATTGAAGGCT
CCAAATCCTTAGCTCAGAGCTGGAGGATGAAGGATCGGATGAAGACAGTCAGTGTTGCCTTAGTTTTGTG
CCTGAATGTTGGTGTGGACCCTCCCGATGTGGTGAAGACCACGCCCTGTGCACGCTTGGAATGCTGGATC
GATCCTCTGTCGATGGGTCCTCAGAAAGCTCTGGAAACCATCGGTGCAAATTTACAGAAGCAGTACGAGA
ACTGGCAGCCAAGGGCCCGGTACAAGCAGAGCCTTGACCCAACTGTGGATGAAGTCAAGAAGCTCTGCAC
GTCCTTACGTCGCAACGCCAAGGAGGAGCGAGTCCTCTTTCACTACAATGGCCACGGGGTGCCCCGGCCC
ACAGTCAACGGGGAGGTCTGGGTCTTCAACAAGAACTACACGCAGTACATCCCTCTGTCCATATATGACC
TGCAGACGTGGATGGGCAGCCCGTCGATCTTCGTCTACGACTGCTCCAATGCTGGCTTGATCGTCAAGTC
CTTCAAGCAGTTCGCACTACAGCGGGAGCAGGAGCTGGAGGTAGCTGCAATCAACCCAAATCACCCTCTT
GCTCAGATGCCTTTGCCTCCGTCGATGAAAAACTGCATCCAGCTGGCAGCCTGCGAGGCCACCGAGCTGC
TGCCCATGATCCCCGACCTCCCGGCTGACCTATTCACCTCCTGCCTCACCACCCCCATCAAGATCGCCCT
GCGCTGGTTTTGCATGCAGAAATGTGTCAGTCTGGTGCCTGGCGTCACACTGGATTTGATAGAAAAGATC
CCTGGCCGCCTGAACGACAGGAGGACGCCCCTGGGTGAACTGAACTGGATCTTCACAGCCATCACAGACA
CCATCGCGTGGAACGTGCTCCCCCGGGATCTCTTCCAAAAGCTCTTCAGACAGGACTTGCTGGTGGCTAG
TCTGTTTCGAAATTTTTTATTGGCGGAAAGGATTATGAGGTCGTATAACTGCACTCCCGTCAGCAGCCCG
CGTCTGCCGCCCACGTACATGCACGCCATGTGGCAAGCCTGGGACCTGGCTGTTGACATCTGTCTGTCTC
AGCTGCCGACGATCATCGAGGAAGGCACTGCGTTTCGGCACAGCCCGTTCTTCGCCGAGCAGCTGACCGC
ATTCCAGGTGTGGCTCACCATGGGCGTGGAGAACCGAAACCCACCCGAACAGCTGCCCATCGTCCTGCAG
GTGCTGTTAAGCCAAGTGCACCGGCTGAGAGCATTGGACTTGCTTGGAAGATTTTTGGACCTGGGTCCCT
GGGCAGTGAGCCTGGCCTTGTCTGTCGGCATCTTCCCCTACGTGCTGAAGCTGCTCCAGAGCTCGGCCCG
AGAGCTGCGGCCACTTCTCGTTTTCATCTGGGCCAAGATCCTCGCAGTGGACAGCTCGTGCCAGGCGGAC
CTCGTGAAGGACAACGGCCACAAGTACTTCCTGTCGGTCCTGGCGGACCCCTACATGCCAGCTGAACACC
GGACCATGACGGCTTTCATTCTCGCCGTGATCGTCAACAGCTATCACACGGGGCAGGAAGCCTGCCTTCA
GGGAAACCTCATTGCCATCTGCCTGGAGCAGCTCAACGACCCGCACCCCTTGCTGCGCCAGTGGGTGGCC
ATCTGCCTCGGCAGGATCTGGCAGAACTTCGACTCGGCGAGGTGGTGCGGCGTGAGGGACAGCGCTCATG
AGAAGCTCTACAGCCTCCTCTCCGACCCCATTCCCGAGGTCCGCTGCGCAGCGGTCTTCGCCCTTGGCAC
GTTCGTGGGCAACTCTGCAGAGAGGACGGACCACTCCACCACCATCGACCACAACGTGGCCATGATGCTG
GCCCAGCTGGTCAGCGACGGGAGCCCCATGGTCCGGAAGGAGCTGGTGGTGGCTCTGAGTCATCTTGTGG
TTCAGTATGAAAGCAATTTCTGCACCGTGGCCCTGCAGTTCATAGAAGAGGAAAAGAACTACGCCTTGCC
TTCTCCAGCAACCACAGAGGGAGGGAGTTTGACCCCAGTGCGAGACAGCCCGTGCACCCCCAGACTTCGT
TCTGTGAGCTCCTATGGAAACATCCGTGCTGTCGCCACAGCCAGGAGCCTCAACAAATCTTTGCAGAACC
TGAGTTTGACAGAGGAATCTGGTGGCGCGGTGGCGTTCTCCCCCGGAAACCTCAGCACCAGCAGCAGCGC
CAGCAGCACCCTGGGCAGCCCCGAGAATGAGGAGCATATCCTGTCCTTCGAGACCATCGACAAGATGCGC
CGCGCCAGCTCCTACTCCTCCCTCAACTCCCTCATCGGAGTTTCCTTTAACAGTGTTTACACTCAGATTT
GGAGAGTCCTGCTGCACCTGGCTGCTGACCCCTATCCAGAGGTCTCGGACGTGGCCATGAAAGTACTCAA
CAGCATCGCCTACAGGGCCACCGTGAACGCCCGGCCGCAGCGCGTCCTGGACACCTCCTCCCTCACGCAG
TCGGCCCCCGCCAGCCCCACCAACAAGGGCGTGCACATCCACCAGGCGGGGGGCTCCCCTCCGGCGTCCA
GCACCAGCAGCTCCAGCCTGACCAACGATGTGGCCAAGCAGCCGGTCAGCCGAGACTTGCCTTCTGGCCG
GCCGGGCACCACAGGCCCCGCTGGGGCGCAGTACACCCCTCACTCCCACCAGTTCCCCCGGACACGGAAG
ATGTTCGACAAGGGCCCAGAGCAGACTGCGGACGACGCGGACGATGCTGCTGGACACAAAAGTTTCATCT
CCGCCACGGTGCAGACGGGGTTCTGCGACTGGAGCGCCCGCTATTTTGCCCAGCCCGTCATGAAGATCCC
AGAAGAGCACGACCTGGAGAGTCAGATCCGCAAGGAGCGGGAGTGGCGGTTCCTGCGAAACAGCCGTGTC
AGGAGGCAGGCCCAGCAAGTCATTCAGAAGGGCATTACGAGATTGGACGACCAAATATTTCTGAACAGGA
ACCCCGGCGTCCCCTCTGTGGTGAAATTCCACCCCTTCACGCCGTGCATCGCTGTAGCCGACAAGGACAG
CATCTGCTTTTGGGACTGGGAGAAAGGGGAGAAGCTGGATTATTTCCACAATGGGAACCCTCGGTACACG
AGGGTCACTGCCATGGAGTATCTGAATGGCCAGGACTGCTCGCTTCTGCTGACGGCCACAGACGATGGTG
CCATCAGGGTCTGGAAGAATTTTGCTGATTTGGAAAAGAACCCAGAGATGGTGACCGCGTGGCAGGGGCT
CTCGGACATGCTGCCAACGACGCGAGGAGCTGGGATGGTGGTGGACTGGGAGCAGGAGACCGGCCTCCTC
ATGAGCTCAGGAGACGTGCGGATCGTCCGGATCTGGGACACAGACCGTGAGATGAAGGTGCAGGACATCC
CTACGGGCGCAGACAGCTGTGTGACGAGTCTGTCCTGTGATTCCCACCGCTCACTCATCGTGGCTGGCCT
CGGTGACGGCTCCATCCGCGTCTACGACAGAAGGATGGCACTCAGCGAATGCCGCGTCATGACGTACCGG
GAGCACACAGCCTGGGTGGTGAAGGCCTCCCTGCAGAAGCGTCCCGACGGCCACATCGTGAGTGTGAGCG
TCAATGGAGATGTGCGCATCTTTGATCCCCGGATGCCTGAGTCGGTAAATGTGCTTCAGATCGTGAAGGG
GCTGACGGCCCTGGACATCCACCCCCAGGCGGACCTGATCGCATGTGGCTCCGTCAATCAGTTCACCGCC
ATCTACAACAGCAGCGGAGAGCTCATCAACAACATCAAGTACTACGACGGCTTCATGGGCCAGCGGGTCG
GCGCCATCAGCTGCCTGGCCTTCCACCCGCACTGGCCTCACCTGGCCGTGGGAAGCAACGACTACTACAT
CTCCGTGTACTCGGTGGAGAAGCGTGTCAGATAGCGGCGTGACCCGGGCCCACCAGGCCACGGCCGCCTG
CTGTACATAGTGAAGCTGTCACTCGCCGGGGCACGGGGCGTCGGCTGCTGCGGCCCCGCAGTGTGAACGT
TGGCTGCTGCCTTAGCTGCTGATGACGGCAGGAGGGCCCTGCTACTCGCTTTTGTCTGTCTTCGCTGTCG
TGTCTGGAATGTCAGGGAAGGGGAGGGCTCGGGTTGACGGTGGCTTCCCACTGAGCACCAGCATCCAGGT
GCACCCCCGCGGCCACGGCGCCTCTGTCCCTCTCCTGTTCTGTGTTTCTCTGAGACGCTGAAAGGGGAAA
CACCTCACTTTATTTCCATGTAATCAGAGCATTAGCTGCAGAAAAACCCCCAGACAGAGCCCTGGCGGAG
AGGCAGGCGCTGGGGCTCCTACGGGTCCCTGGGGCAGCTGTCCCCATCAGGCCAAGAGCGAGCGAGAGGC
GCTGCCCCAGCCAGGCCCACCACCTCTCACAGTCAGTGCACGCAAGCAGGGACATTTCCTAGCCAGCTGG
GGGACACTGGAAATTCGGGAAACCAAGAGAGAGGAAGAAGGAGACGCCCCTCCAACTGGCGGGTGTGAAG
GAAGCCGCCCAGGGGTCCGGGCTGTCCTTGGCCGCTGGCAGCATCACTGAGCAGGAAGCGCACAGCCCAC
CCTCCCCGCACCTCCAGGTCTCTGGACTCCAGTTTTGGCCCCTCTCACACAGAGCTGTCAGCAGGGGCCG
CTGTGGCGGTGCACAGGGGAGGCAGGTCCTTGGCGAGGTAGCCCCTGCCTTAATCCACGGGGCTCCTTTC
CCTCCGAAGGGCTGCTCTTCCCCACAGGCGCGGGGACAGCAGCCCGACCTGTGGTCTCCATGCCTGTGCC
CTCACACAGGTGTAGCACACGCATGTGCAGATGGCACCACGGCCGGCACCTGGGGGCACACACATGCAGG
CGGCGTGGTCTCCCTGCTCTGTCCCCACACGTTCCTCACATACAGGCAAGAGGCACTGCCGGGTCCCGGA
CGGCTCCGGGTGACACCAGCCCCGTCTCCAGCCTTGAGCCGCCCATGCTGATGCGACCTCGGCTGACAGC
TGGGCCTGTGGTGCAGACAGGAGCTGTGTGGACAGTCCCGCCCAGGAGGGGCCGCAGGGCGTGTATGAGC
AGTTTTGCAAACAGAACACAACCACAATGATGGTATTTTGAAAAGTGTTCTTTCCGTGTTCGTCGGGAAT
CAGGATTATTGAGAGGTGAAGGAGCCAGGTGGCTTCATTCTGGCGGTGAGAGGCCCATGACCACGGGAGT
GAGAGCTGGTGTGGCGAGGCCCGGCTCTCCTGCGGTGTGGCTGGTGGCCTGCCGTGGCCAAGAGCATCTT
CTGGGTGGATGGAACCCTGCCTGGTCACATTTGGCCAGAGACACACCTGGCCCTCAGGGGGCTGAGCTGG
AGACTGAGCTGGGGCTGGCCGGGACGTGACAAGGCAGGACAGAGGCGGCCCCTCCGCTGCTCCTTTTTGG
AATGCGAGCTCCCACCAGAAGAAGGTTCCGGCACGAATCCCATCCCCACGTCTGGGCCGAGAAAGCAGCC
CGGGTCCGGAAGGTGTAGAGAGTCCCGGCCTCACTCAGCTCACAGGGCGTGCCAGGCGGCAACACCAGAA
TCTTCCAGAAGCCCAGCTCCACCCGCACACGCAGCTTCCCATCCAGTCCTTCAACTCAATTCTTACCCAA
CACGCGTTTCCGTTTGTTTTGAGACAAAATCACCACCTGTCAAAAGGCAGGTGGCTCCAGAGGGGTCAAG
ACCCCCCCCCCCGCCCCCGCTCCACCCTGGAGCCCACCCCCATGGGCACTGCGTGCCGCCTGCACGTGGG
CTGTCTTCACAGGTCTGATGTGAAAATTCAATCACGACGTTAACCGGCTCGAGAGAGCGCCGGCCTAGAG
GCTCATTATCTATTTATTTTACCAAACGCGAATTGAGACGGACTTTGACAAAACACGAAATGGTAATGTG
AAGCTAAGAGCAGAGAGTGACCAACAGTAAACAACACGCGCAGACTCAAAAAAAAAAAAAAAAGGGCGGC
CGCTAAGTAAGTAAGGATCCCCAGCTTGGCCGCCATGGCCCAACTTGTTTATTGCAGCTTATAATGGTTA
CAAATAAAGCAATAGCATCACAAATTTCACAAATAAAGCATTTTTTTCACTGCATTCTAGTTGTGGTTTG
TCCAAACTCATCAATGTATCTTATCATGTCTGGATCGGGAATTAATTCGGCGCAGCACCATGGCCTGAAA
TAACCTCTGAAAGAGGAACTTGGTTAGGTACCTTCTGAGGCGGAAAGAACCAGCTGTGGAATGTGTGTCA
GTTAGGGTGTGGAAAGTCCCCAGGCTCCCCAGCAGGCAGAAGTATGCAAAGCATGCATCTCAATTAGTCA
GCAACCAGGTGTGGAAAGTCCCCAGGCTCCCCAGCAGGCAGAAGTATGCAAAGCATGCATCTCAATTAGT
CAGCAACCATAGTCCCGCCCCTAACTCCGCCCATCCCGCCCCTAACTCCGCCCAGTTCCGCCCATTCTCC
GCCCCATGGCTGACTAATTTTTTTTATTTATGCAGAGGCCGAGGCCGCCTCGGCCTCTGAGCTATTCCAG
AAGTAGTGAGGAGGCTTTTTTGGAGGCCTAGGCTTTTGCAAAAAGCTGTTAACAGCTTGGCACTGGCCGT
CGTTTTACAACGTCGTGACTGGGAAAACCCTGGCGTTACCCAACTTAATCGCCTTGCAGCACATCCCCCT
TTCGCCAGCTGGCGTAATAGCGAAGAGGCCCGCACCGATCGCCCTTCCCAACAGTTGCGCAGCCTGAATG
GCGAATGGCGCCTGATGCGGTATTTTCTCCTTACGCATCTGTGCGGTATTTCACACCGCATA
[142 nt withheld, positions 8743-8884]
C
[141 nt withheld, positions 8886-9026]
CCTTTGACGTTGGAGTCCACGTTCTTT
[37 nt withheld, positions 9054-9090]
ACCCTATCTCGGGCTATTCTTTTGATTTATAAGGGATTTTGCCGATTTCGGCCTATTGGTTAAAAAATGA
GCTGATTTAACAAAAATTTAACGCGAATTTTAACAAAATATTAACGTTTACAATTTTATGGTGCACTCTC
AGTACAATCTGCTCTGATGCCGCATAGTTAAGCCAGCCCCGACACCCGCCAACACCCGCTGACGCGCCCT
GACGGGCTTGTCTGCTCCCGGCATCCGCTTACAGACAAGCTGTGACCGTCTCCGGGAGCTGCATGTGTCA
GAGGTTTTCACCGTCATCACCGAAACGCGCGAGACGAAAGGGCCTCGTGATACGCCTATTTTTATAGGTT
AATGTCATGATAATAATGGTTTCTTAGACGTCAGGTGGCACTTTTCGGGGAAATGTGCGCGGAACCCCTA
TTTGTTTATTTTTCTAAATACATTCAAATATGTATCCGCTCATGAGACAATAACCCTGATAAATGCTTCA
ATAATATTGAAAAAGGAAGAGTATGAGTATTCAACATTTCCGTGTCGCCCTTATTCCCTTTTTTGCGGCA
TTTTGCCTTCCTGTTTTTGCTCACCCAGAAACGCTGGTGAAAGTAAAAGATGCTGAAGATCAGTTGGGTG
CACGAGTGGGTTACATCGAACTGGATCTCAACAGCGGTAAGATCCTTGAGAGTTTTCGCCCCGAAGAACG
TTTTCCAATGATGAGCACTTTTAAAGTTCTGCTATGTGGCGCGGTATTATCCCGTATTGACGCCGGGCAA
GAGCAACTCGGTCGCCGCATACACTATTCTCAGAATGACTTGGTTGAGTACTCACCAGTCACAGAAAAGC
ATCTTACGGATGGCATGACAGTAAGAGAATTATGCAGTGCTGCCATAACCATGAGTGATAACACTGCGGC
CAACTTACTTCTGACAACGATCGGAGGACCGAAGGAGCTAACCGCTTTTTTGCACAACATGGGGGATCAT
GTAACTCGCCTTGATCGTTGGGAACCGGAGCTGAATGAAGCCATACCAAACGACGAGCGTGACACCACGA
TGCCTGTAGCAATGGCAACAACGTTGCGCAAACTATTAACTGGCGAACTACTTACTCTAGCTTCCCGGCA
ACAATTAATAGACTGGATGGAGGCGGATAAAGTTGCAGGACCACTTCTGCGCTCGGCCCTTCCGGCTGGC
TGGTTTATTGCTGATAAATCTGGAGCCGGTGAGCGTGGGTCTCGCGGTATCATTGCAGCACTGGGGCCAG
ATGGTAAGCCCTCCCGTATCGTAGTTATCTACACGACGGGGAGTCAGGCAACTATGGATGAACGAAATAG
ACAGATCGCTGAGATAGGTGCCTCACTGATTAAGCATTGGTAACTGTCAGACCAAGTTTACTCATATATA
CTTTAGATTGATTTAAAACTTCATTTTTAATTTAAAAGGATCTAGGTGAAGATCCTTTTTGATAATCTCA
TGACCAAAATCCCTTAACGTGAGTTTTCGTTCCACTGAGCGTCAGACCCCGTAGAAAAGATCAAAGGATC
TTCTTGAGATCCTTTTTTTCTGCGCGTAATCTGCTGCTTGCAAACAAAAAAACCACCGCTACCAGCGGTG
GTTTGTTTGCCGGATCAAGAGCTACCAACTCTTTTTCCGAAGGTAACTGGCTTCAGCAGAGCGCAGATAC
CAAATACTGTTCTTCTAGTGTAGCCGTAGTTAGGCCACCACTTCAAGAACTCTGTAGCACCGCCTACATA
CCTCGCTCTGCTAATCCTGTTACCAGTGGCTGCTGCCAGTGGCGATAAGTCGTGTCTTACCGGGTTGGAC
TCAAGACGATAGTTACCGGATAAGGCGCAGCGGTCGGGCTGAACGGGGGGTTCGTGCACACAGCCCAGCT
TGGAGCGAACGACCTACACCGAACTGAGATACCTACAGCGTGAGCTATGAGAAAGCGCCACGCTTCCCGA
AGGGAGAAAGGCGGACAGGTATCCGGTAAGCGGCAGGGTCGGAACAGGAGAGCGCACGAGGGAGCTTCCA
GGGGGAAACGCCTGGTATCTTTATAGTCCTGTCGGGTTTCGCCACCTCTGACTTGAGCGTCGATTTTTGT
GATGCTCGTCAGGGGGGCGGAGCCTATGGAAAAACGCCAGCAACGCGGCCTTTTTACGGTTCCTGGCCTT
TTGCTGGCCTTTTGCTCACATGTTCTTTCCTGCGTTATCCCCTGATTCTGTGGATAACCGTATTACCGCC
TTTGAGTGAGCTGATACCGCTCGCCGCAGCCGAACGACCGAGCGCAGCGAGTCAGTGAGCGAGGAAGCGG
AAGAGCGCCCAATACGCAAACCGCCTCTCCCCGCGCGTTGGCCGATTCATTAATGCAGCTGGCACGACAG
GTTTCCCGACTGGAAAGCGGGCAGTGAGCGCAACGCAATTAATGTGAGTTAGCTCACTCATTAGGCACCC
CAGGCTTTACACTTTATGCTTCCGGCTCGTATGTTGTGTGGAATTGTGAGCGGATAACAATTTCACACAG
GAAACAGCTATGACATGATTAC
